Addgene plasmid #198308: pAWP78-PVCpnf_pvc12-HiBiT
Purpose: Produces PVCs tagged with HiBiT on the baseplate; used as assembly/loading control for payload loading assays
Depositing lab: Feng Zhang. Depositing organization: Broad Institute. Publication: Programmable protein delivery with a bacterial contractile injection system. Kreitz J, Friedrich MJ, Guru A, Lash B, Saito M, Macrae RK, Zhang F. Nature. 2023 Apr;616(7956):357-364. doi: 10.1038/s41586-023-05870-7. Epub 2023 Mar 29. PubMed 36991127.
Backbone
  Vector backbone: pAWP78
  Vector type: Bacterial Expression
Growth in bacteria
  Bacterial resistance: Kanamycin, 50 μg/mL
  Growth temperature: 37°C
  Growth strain: DH5alpha
  Copy number: Low Copy
Gene/Insert
  Gene/Insert name: PVCpnf_pvc12-HiBiT
  Species: Photorhabdus asymbiotica
  Cloning method: Gibson Cloning
Terms and licenses: Academic/Nonprofit Terms; Industry Terms: Not Available to Industry
How to cite: pAWP78-PVCpnf_pvc12-HiBiT was a gift from Feng Zhang (Addgene plasmid # 198308 ; http://n2t.net/addgene:198308 ; RRID:Addgene_198308)
