[The description below was written by a language model from this plasmid's Addgene catalogue record and pLannotate feature annotations shown in this document.]
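Description:
pAWP78-PVCpnf_pvc12-HiBiT is a roughly 25.4 kb bacterial expression plasmid built on the pAWP78 backbone, carrying the PVCpnf locus from Photorhabdus asymbiotica with a HiBiT tag fused to the pvc12 gene. PVCs (Photorhabdus virulence cassettes) are extracellular contractile injection systems, phage-tail-like particles that bacteria assemble and that can deliver protein payloads into target cells. The backbone carries broad-host-range IncP elements: oriV together with the trfA replication initiator that activates it, plus oriT and traJ, which allow conjugative mobilisation when transfer functions are supplied in trans. A ColE1/pUC-type origin is also annotated, although the catalogue lists the plasmid as low copy. Selection is by kanamycin through the aph(3')-Ia gene, and a short tetR fragment appears to be a backbone remnant.

The automated feature table annotates only these backbone parts. The roughly 20 kb stretch between the ColE1 origin and KanR, which presumably holds the PVC operon assembled by Gibson cloning, has no annotated features, so the individual pvc genes, the position of the tag within pvc12 and the promoter driving expression are not stated in the record. HiBiT is a small peptide that complements the LgBiT fragment to reconstitute luciferase activity, giving a sensitive luminescent readout of the tagged protein. According to the record, the tag sits on the baseplate of the particle, so the construct produces PVCs whose structural assembly can be quantified directly. It is used as an assembly and loading control in payload loading assays.
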