Features (pLannotate 1.2.2; 7 found; start..end, strand, type, name):
      1..110     -  oriT           oriT: incP origin of transfer
    263..894     +  rep_origin     oriV: incP origin of replication
   1203..1791    +  rep_origin     ori: high-copy-number ColE1/pMB1/pBR322/pUC origin of replication
  22426..23241   -  CDS            KanR: aminoglycoside phosphotransferase; aph(3')-Ia; confers resistance to kanamycin in bacteria or G418 (Geneticin®) in eukaryotes
  23373..23525   -  CDS            tetR (fragment): TETR1_ECOLX - Experimental evidence at protein level: Swiss-Prot protein existence level 1. TetR is the repressor of the tetracycline resistance element; its N-terminal region forms a helix-turn-helix structure and binds DNA. Binding of tetracycline to TetR reduces the repressor affinity for the tetracycline resistance gene (tetA) promoter operator sites. From Escherichia coli.
  23545..24693   -  CDS            trfA: trans-acting replication protein that binds to and activates oriV
  24965..25336   -  CDS            traJ: oriT-recognizing protein; traJ
>Addgene plasmid #198308 | pAWP78-PVCpnf_pvc12-HiBiT | addgene full sequence | sequence record 388720 | Addgene NGS Result
CCGGCCAGCCTCGCAGAGCAGGATTCCCGTTGAGCACCGCCAGGTGCGAATAAGGGACAGTGAAGAAGGA
ACACCCGCTCGCGGGTGGGCCTACTTCACCTATCCTGCCCGGCTGACGCCGTTGGATACACCAAGGAAAG
TCTACACGAACCCTTTGGCAAAATCCTGTATATCGTGCGAAAAAGGATGGATATACCGAAAAAATCGCTA
TAATGACCCCGAAGCAGGGTTATGCAGCGGAAAAGATCCGTCGACCCTTTCCGACGCTCACCGGGCTGGT
TGCCCTCGCCGCTGGGCTGGCGGCCGTCTATGGCCCTGCAAACGCGCCAGAAACGCCGTCGAAGCCGTGT
GCGAGACACCGCGGCCGCCGGCGTTGTGGATACCTCGCGGAAAACTTGGCCCTCACTGACAGATGAGGGG
CGGACGTTGACACTTGAGGGGCCGACTCACCCGGCGCGGCGTTGACAGATGAGGGGCAGGCTCGATTTCG
GCCGGCGACGTGGAGCTGGCCAGCCTCGCAAATCGGCGAAAACGCCTGATTTTACGCGAGTTTCCCACAG
ATGATGTGGACAAGCCTGGGGATAAGTGCCCTGCGGTATTGACACTTGAGGGGCGCGACTACTGACAGAT
GAGGGGCGCGATCCTTGACACTTGAGGGGCAGAGTGCTGACAGATGAGGGGCGCACCTATTGACATTTGA
GGGGCTGTCCACAGGCAGAAAATCCAGCATTTGCAAGGGTTTCCGCCCGTTTTTCGGCCACCGCTAACCT
GTCTTTTAACCTGCTTTTAAACCAATATTTATAAACCTTGTTTTTAACCAGGGCTGCGCCCTGTGCGCGT
GACCGCGCACGCCGAAGGGGGGTGCCCCCCCTTCTCGAACCCTCCCGGCCCGCTAACGCGGGCCTCCCAT
CCCCCCAGGGGCTGCGCCCCTCGGCCGCGAACGGCCTCACCCCAAAAATGGCAGCCAAGCTGACCCGCTA
GGGACGTGAAGTCGATTCCTTCGATGGTTAGCAATCAAAGACTCAGAGTGCTGTCTGGAGCGTGAATCTA
ACGGTACGTATCTCGATTGCTCGGTCGCTATTCGCACTCTGCGAAAGTTCGTACCGCTCATTCACTAGGT
TGCGAATCATGACCAAAATCCCTTAACGTGAGTTTTCGTTCCACTGAGCGTCAGACCCCGTAGAAAAGAT
CAAAGGATCTTCTTGAGATCCTTTTTTTCTGCGCGTAATCTGCTGCTTGCAAACAAAAAAACCACCGCTA
CCAGCGGTGGTTTGTTTGCCGGATCAAGAGCTACCAACTCTTTTTCCGAAGGTAACTGGCTTCAGCAGAG
CGCAGATACCAAATACTGTTCTTCTAGTGTAGCCGTAGTTAGGCCACCACTTCAAGAACTCTGTAGCACC
GCCTACATACCTCGCTCTGCTAATCCTGTTACCAGTGGCTGCTGCCAGTGGCGATAAGTCGTGTCTTACC
GGGTTGGACTCAAGACGATAGTTACCGGATAAGGCGCAGCGGTCGGGCTGAACGGGGGGTTCGTGCACAC
AGCCCAGCTTGGAGCGAACGACCTACACCGAACTGAGATACCTACAGCGTGAGCTATGAGAAAGCGCCAC
GCTTCCCGAAGGGAGAAAGGCGGACAGGTATCCGGTAAGCGGCAGGGTCGGAACAGGAGAGCGCACGAGG
GAGCTTCCAGGGGGAAACGCCTGGTATCTTTATAGTCCTGTCGGGTTTCGCCACCTCTGACTTGAGCGTC
GATTTTTGTGATGCTCGTCAGGGGGGCGGAGCCTATGGAAAAACGCCAGCAACGCGGCCTTTTTACGGTT
CCTGGCCTTTTGCTGGCCTTTTGCTCACATGTTCTTTCCTGCGTTATCCCCTGATTCTGTGGATAACCGT
ATTACCGCCTTTGAGTGAGCTGTCGCGAATGCATCTAGATATAATTACATCTTCATCATTCGGTATTTTA
AATGACATATATCCTCCTTCCGAATAGTTTTAATGGTGATGTTCGATTGGACAGTGTTTTCCATTATTAA
AATTTTAAGTATCACATCATGTTTAATGAAGGATTGATGTTTATTAGAATATTCATAATAGCTTTGTCTT
TGCCTCTATGTAAATGAAATTGCATAAAAAGCAAATTGCATTATTGGCAATGTACTTATTCTGGATTTTT
CGGCACGATAAATTATTGGTGTAAGTTTTATATCATGAGTAAAAATTCGGAATGATATTCCTGTCATTTT
GTGGCGGTAGCGTTACTCAAGATATTATCCTACATCATATGTTGATTATTGTAATCAATCGAGCTATTTT
TTGTCTAAAAAGGGGCTTTTATGTCTACAAGTACATCTCAAATTGCGGTTGAATATCCTATTCCTGTCTA
TCGCTTTATTGTTTCTGTCGGAGATGAGAAAATTCCATTTAATAGTGTTTCAGGATTAGATATTAGTTAT
GACACCATTGAATACCGAGATGGTGTTGGTAATTGGTTCAAAATGCCGGGTCAGAGTCAGAGCACTAATA
TCACCTTGCGTAAAGGCGTTTTCCCGGGGAAAACAGAACTGTTTGATTGGATTAACTCTATTCAGCTTAA
TCAGGTAGAGAAAAAGGATATTACCATCAGTTTAACTAATGATGCAGGTACCGAATTATTAATGACCTGG
AATGTTTCTAATGCTTTTCCCACTTCATTGACTTCACCTTCATTTGATGCCACCAGTAATGATATTGCAG
TACAGGAAATTACGCTGATGGCAGATCGGGTGATTATGCAGGCTGTTTGAAGCATTGATATTTAATCATC
TCATATAAGGGAACTTTTATGACAACCGTTACCAGTTATCCTGGCGTTTATATTGAAGAATTAAATAGCC
TGGCCTTGTCAGTTTCAAATAGCGCCACAGCGGTTCCTGTTTTTGCTGTGGACGAACAAAACCAATATAT
TAGTGAAGATAATGCAATCCGTATTAATTCGTGGATGGATTATCTTAATCTGATTGGCAATTTTAATAAT
GAAGACAAATTAGATGTTTCTGTGCGTGCTTATTTTGCCAATGGAGGTGGATATTGTTATCTCGTCAAAA
CAACGAGTTTAGAAAAAATTATTCCAACCTTGGATGATGTAACCTTATTGGTTGCTGCGGGCGAAGATAT
TAAAACGACAGTAGATGTTTTATGTCAGCCAGGAAAAGGGTTATTCGCAGTCTTTGATGGCCCTGAAACA
GAGTTGACTATCAACGGTGCGGAAGAGGCAAAACAAGCCTATACCGCCACACCATTCGCTGCGGTTTATT
ATCCTTGGTTGAAAGCGGATTGGGCTAACATAGATATTCCACCCAGTGCAGTGATGGCGGGAGTTTATGC
ATCGGTGGATTTATCCCGTGGTGTATGGAAAGCGCCTGCCAATGTTGCGTTGAAAGGGGGCCTGGAACCT
AAATTTTTAGTCACGGATGAATTGCAGGGTGAATATAACACTGGCCGCGCTATCAATATGATTCGTAATT
TCAGTAACACAGGTACTACGGTTTGGGGTGCAAGAACCCTGGAAGATAAAGACAATTGGCGTTATGTTCC
AGTGCGACGCTTGTTTAATTCTGTGGAGCGGGATATCAAGCGTGCCATGAGCTTTGCTATGTTCGAGCCT
AATAATCAGCCTACTTGGGAGCGGGTACGGGCGGCGATTAGCAACTACCTTTATAGCCTGTGGCAACAGG
GGGGATTAGCTGGCAGCAAAGAAGAAGACGCTTATTTTGTGCAAATTGGTAAAGGTATAACGATGACACA
GGAGCAGATTGATGCAGGGCAAATGATTGTTAAAGTCGGTTTGGCTGCTGTACGGCCTGCGGAATTTATC
ATTCTCCAGTTTACGCAAGATGTAGAACAGCGTTAATCATATGATTATGAGGAGTTATCATGTCTGCTAT
TCTGAAAGCGCCTGGCGTTTATATTGAAGAAGACGCTTCCCTAGCGTTGTCTGTCAGTAACAGCGCGACT
GCCGTGCCTGTTTTTATCGGAAAATTTACTCCGACAGTGGTTGATTCAATCCAAGTCTGTACCCGTATCA
GCAACTGGCTTGAATTCACTTCCTCTTTTTCCCTAGCTCCAACAGTTGAGATTGTTGTCCAATCTAACAC
TGAATCTGAATCTGAATCTGAAACTTACCACTATATTGAGACAATCAATTTATCTCCAGCTGTGGAAGCA
TTGCGACTCTATTTTCAAAATGGCGGAGGAGCTTGCTATATCTACCCATTAAATGATGCTGAAGATGAAT
TGGTTCTGGCGGCCATACCAGAAGTCATTGAACAGAAAGGTGATATTACTCTGTTGGTTTGCCCGGAACT
CGATCTGGATTACAAAACTAAGATCTATGGCGCAGTGAGCTCACTGTTGAATGATAACAAAGTGGGCTAT
TTCCTGATTGCGGATAGCAATGATGGAGAATCTGTGTCAGGAGTATGGAATAGTGCTAAGGCCGCCGCCT
ATTATCCCCAGTTGGAAACTAACCTAAAATTTTCCACGTTGCCTGGGGATAAGGACATTCGTATCAGCGG
TTATCAGGATGATGATGAAACACATAAACCGAAAAACTTGGATGAGCTCAGGACAATCAACGAGGCGTTG
GCACAGGATATTGATGCAAGATTGCTCGAGGAGAAACAACGTGCTGTCATCATTCCGCCAAGTGCTGCCA
TTGCGGGCATTTATTGCCAAACGGATAATCGTCGCGGTGTTTGGAAAGCGCCAGCCAACGTTGCGCTCAC
AGGGATCGGGAGTTTGCTTGATAAGGTAGACGATGAACGGCAGGGAGAGATGAATGACAAGGGAATCAAT
GTCATCCGTTCATTTACCGACCGTGGTTTTATGGTCTGGGGAGCCCGTACTTGTGTGGACGCTGCCAACA
TCAGCTGGCGTTATATTCCTGTTCGTCGCCTGTTCAATTCCGTTGAACGAGATATCCGCCAGGCGCTGCG
CGCTGTGTTGTTTGAAACTAATAGTCAGCCTACCTGGGTACGTGCTAAGGCTGCCGTTGATCAATATCTT
TATACCCTTTGGCAGAAAAATGCATTGATGGGTGCTCGCCCGGAAGAAGCTTATTTTGTGCAAATTGGTC
AGGATATCACCATGTCCGAGGCTGATATTAAACAGGGTAAGATGATCATGACTGTTGGTTTGGCAGCAGT
GCGGCCAGCTGAGTTCATCATTCTGCAATTTACGCAGGATGTTGTTCAGTAATCTCCATGACTAAACGCC
AGGCACTGTATTGACAGTGCCTACTCTAACCATCTTGGAGGAGGTGATGATGATGGAGAGACTCCAACCG
GGTGTGACTTTAACAGAAAGTATAATCACGATGGGTCAGCAAGAGATACCCAGTGCTGTGCCGGTGTTTA
TTGGTTACACCGTTCGTTATCCGGAACAATCGGAAGCATCAGTCCGTATCGACAGTTTGGCCGAGTATAC
CAGCCTGTTTGGTGACGACCATGTGATGATGTTTGCTGTCAGGCACTATTTTGATAATGGCGGGCAACAG
GCATTTGTTTTACCCCTGAAGGACAATATGCCATCAGTGGAGATGACCACAGCTGAAGCGGAAAATCTGA
TAGCCGCATTGCGCTCTGCTACGGTTAGCGAAGCCATTGGTGGGCATAGTCAGATTACACTGATTTTGGT
ACCGGATATGGCTCGGCTTAATGACAGTGATATTGATGACTCCTCAACCCAGGTAAGCCTGTGGTCCCAA
GGCTGGGAGGCGCTGCTGCAATTGAGTCAGGTTAGGCCCAACCTCTTTGTGCTGTTAGATGCGCCGGATA
ATGTTGAACAGGCGCAGAAGTGTATGACAACGCTATCGTCAGATTATCGTCAATGGGGGGCAGCATATTG
GCCTCGTCTGGAAACTACCTATCAGAAAGAAATATCTGGCAAGGACAATGAATCTCAGGGAATTTTCCAG
GGGACTGTTCTGTCACCCACAGCCGCGGTCGCAGCGGTAATTCAACGCACGGATAACGACGCGGGTGTTT
GGAAAGCACCGGCCAATATTGCCTTATCCCAGGTTATTCGACCTGTTAAATCTTATCTTCAGGGAAGTGT
ACTGTTTAACAGCAGCGGCACTTCGCTCAATGTGATCCGCAGTTTCCCAGGTAAGGGCATACGGGTATGG
GGATGCCGCACTCTGGAAAACACGGATAATACGCAGTGGCGCTATCTGCAAACACGTCGGCTGGTTTCCT
ATGTAACAGCGCATTTGACCCAATTGGCTCGCATGTATGTCTTCGAGCCAAATAATGAACTTACCTGGAT
GAAGTTAAAAGGACAAAGTTACAACTGGTTACGGCAATTATGGTTGCAGGGTGGCTTGTATGGTTCACAG
GAGGATGAGGCATTTAACATTCTGTTAGGCGTAAACGAGACGATGACTGAGGATGATGTTCGTGCAGGAA
AAATGATCATGAAAGTTGAGTTGGCTGTGTTGTTTCCTGCCGAATTTATTGAGATCAGTTTGGTGTTTAA
TACCCAAACAGAGGCGCTGTCTTAAGAAGGAAAAAGTACGATGAACGATTATTACACACCCGTGGTATCC
CATCGTTTTATGGCGAGTTTTATTTTTAACCGCATTCCCGATCCGCTGGATATTCGTTTTCAGCGTATCT
CTGGCCTTAGTCGGGAACTACAGGTGACTCAGTACAGTGAGGGAGGAGAAAATGCCCGTAATAACTATTT
AGCTGAGAAAATCCAACACGGTACGTTGACTTTGGAACGGGGCGTGATGACAGTCTCGCCATTGACCTGG
ATGTTTGATCGGGTATTGAGTGGTGAAAAAATCGCTTATGCCGATGTGGTGGTGATGCTACTGAATGAAA
ATTCACTGCCATTGTCCAGTTGGACGTTGAGCAATGCGCTGCCGGTACGCTGGCAAACCAGCGACTTTGA
CGCTAACAGCAATGCCATATTGGTGAATACCCTTGAATTGCGTTACCAGGATATGCGCTGGCTTGGAGTC
AAAATATGACAGTAGAAATCAGAGAGTTACTTATCCAGGCAAAGGTAGTGCCATCAACACGACCGACTGA
ATCAGAACGGCAAAACCATTCTTTGATACAGGAAAGTCTGGATGAGGCGACTTGGGTGGAAACGATAAAA
CGCGAAGTGTTGGCCGCATTACGCGATGAGGAAGGGTGGCGTCCATGAGTCTGATTGAACGTGGTTTAGC
TAAGCTGACAATTAATGCTTATAAGGATAGGGAAGGGAAGATACGGGCAGGAACGTTGCAGGCCATGTAT
AACCCTGACTCCTTGCAACTGGATTACCAAACGGATTATCAGCAATCCCAAGCGATTAATAGCGAAAAGC
AAAGTAGCATTTATGTACAGGCCAAGCCCGCAGGGTTATCACTTGAATTAATTTTTGATGCCACGATGCC
GGGTAACAAAACCCCCATTGAAGAGCAGCTCATGCAGCTCAAGCAACTGTGCAGTGTGGATGCAACCAGT
AACGAGACGCGATTCCTGCAAGTTAAATGGGGCAAAATGCGTTGGGAAAGTCGGGGTTACTTTGCTGGCA
GGGCCAAGAGTTTGTCTGTGAATTACACTTTGTTTGATCGTGATGCGACTCCCTTGAGGGTACGGGTAAT
ATTGGCATTAGTGGCTGATGAAAGTCTGGTGTTGCAGGAGACTGAACAAAATCTGCAATCTCCGGCAAAA
ATCGCATTACGCATACAGGATGGGGTATCTCTGGCTCTGATGGCAGCCAGTACGGCATCAACATTGTCAG
GCGGTGTGGATTATCTGACGCTGGCCTGGCAAAACGGTCTGGATAATCTCAATGGGTTCGTTCCGGGTGA
AATATTGCAGGCCACCAGGGGAGACGAATCATGAGCCACCAACTGAAAATTATTGCAGATGGTAAGGCAC
TGTCACTTTTGGCCGCGGTAGATGTGGACACCTGTTATCGGGTTAACAGTATACCTTCTGCGACATTGAA
ACTGAGCGTACCGGATAGGCCACTCTCTTCTTTCAGTCAGACGGATGTTCAGACAGAACTGGCCCACTGT
CAGGTAGGGAAAACCCTGCGTCTGGAATTGATTGATGGTAGCAAAAAATGGGTGCTGTTTAATGGTCTTA
TTACCCGTAAGGCTCTGAGAATTAAGAATAAGCAATTATTGCTCACTCTGGTTGTCAAGCATCGGTTGCA
ACTGATGGTGGATACCCAGCATTCACAGCTGTTTAAAGACAAAAGCGAAAAAGCGATCTTAAGCACGCTA
TTGAATCAGACCGGAATCAATGCTCGCTTCGGAAAGATAGCGGCGTTAGATCAAAAGCATGAACAGATGG
TGCAATTTCGTTGTTCAGACTGGCATTTTCTGTTGTGCCGACTGTCGGCAACCGGTGCATGGTTGTTACC
TGCCATAGAAGACGTTCAGTTTGTTCAACCTGATGCTCTGAAATCAAACTCAGCCTATACCTTGAAGAGC
AGGGGGGATGAGAACAAAGACATCGTTGTCAAGGATGCTTACTGGCAGTTTGACAATCAAATCAACCCCG
CTTTGCTGGAAGTCAGTGGCTGGGATATCAGTAAGCAGCAGGTACAATCAGGCGGTCGCTACGGAAAAAT
CGCGTTGGGTAAGGCGGCACTCTCTCCTGATGGATTGGCATCCCTTAATAAAACGGGTTGGGACATTTGT
TATAGCAGTCCGTTAACAACCCAGGAAAGCGGTTATCTGGCACAGGGATTATTGCTTAACCAGCGCATTT
CTGGGGTGACAGGAGAATTTTTGCTCAAAGGAGATGGGCGTTACCAGTTGGGAGACAACATTCAGCTGAC
TGGATTTGGTTCACAGTTAGATGGTACGGCAAGCATTACTGAGGTTCGCCACCGTCTTAATCGGCGAATT
GATTGGGAAACCACGGTGAGCATTGGTTTACAACATGAATATTTGCCGATATTACCTGATGCTCCCGAAC
TACATATTGCGACAGTAGCGAAATATCAGCAGGACAGTGCGGTGTTAAACCGTATCCCCATTATTCTGCC
GGTACTGAATCGTCCCAATGAATTTTTGTGGGCCAGATTGGGGAAACCTTATGCTAGCCATGAAAGCGGT
TTCTGTTTTTACCCAGAGCCAGGTGACGAAGTTATTATTGGTTTTTTTGAAAATGATCCGCGTTATCCAG
TTATTTTAGGTGCTATGCATAATCCGAAAAATAAGGCCCCTTTTGAACCAACCCAAGATAATAGGGAAAA
AGTATTGATCGTTAAAAAAGGTGAAGCGCAACAACAATTAGTCATTGATGGCAAAGAGAAAATGATCCGA
ATTAATGCGGGTGAAAATCAAATAATGCTTCAGCAAGATAAAGACATTTCTCTGTCAACGAAAAAAGAAT
TAACACTGAAAGCGCAGACAATGAATGCCACGATGGATAAATCATTGGCAATGTCCGGGAAAAACAGTGT
TGAAATCAAAGGCGCAAAAATTAATCTTACCCAATGAAAGGTGACGATGAATGGAAAATCAAATACTGAC
ACAACTCTATGGTCGTGGTTGGGCTTTTCCTCCGGTCTTTTCCCTTGAAAAGGGGGTAGAGATGGCTGAA
GGGGCGGAAGATGTGAGACAAAGTTTGCAGATTCTGTTTAGTACTGAGCCGGGGGAACGTCTTATGCGTG
AAAATTATGGCTGCGGATTAAATGATTTTATGTTTGAAAATATCCGCAATGAACTTATTGCTGAAATTGA
ATCCCATATCCATGACAACGTATTACGATATGAACCCCGGGCTGATATGACTGATATTCAGGTTCGTCAA
TCCCCTGGCATGGGGAATACTTTGCAAGTGCAGGTCATGTATCGCCTGAGAGGGAGTGATATCAATCAAC
AAATCCAGGGAGTACTTGCACTGAGTGAAGGCCGGGTGACGGAGGTAGTATGAGTGAAGCGATTGTGGTG
GATGGTGACGTGTTACAGTTTGATCCCAACTTTGGCAATCGGCAGGTGACGGTTCCCAGCCCAGGAAAAA
TTAGCGGCACAGGACATGCGCAGGTAAGTGGAAAAAAAGTGTGTATTCTGGGGGATGAGAAACAGGTCAG
GGTTTCTGCAACCTATATTACAACAACACATACTACGCCGGGAACAGGAACCATTACTATCAGTGCTCTG
GATGCTGGCCAGCAGGCCCTTCAGTGTACCAGTGGGGCGGCTTTAATTATCAAGGGGCAGCAATTTACGG
CGATGTTTACGCCTGAATTGCCAGCCATGAATAATACAGTGACTCCGCCACAACCGGATGTTACGACACC
TTCATCAGGAAAAGGACGTTTTATCACTCAACAAAATTTTGCTACCGTAAATTAGAGTATTGACTGAATT
AAATAGAATTAACGAAGGTGTAAATAATTATTTATTTGCTGACGAATCGCTGTGACAAATAAACACAGGT
GATGTTATGGAATTAAATGAGTTAACTAACAAATTGTCAAATTTGGTGCCAATGACCGATTTTAAATTAG
ATAATCGAGCCAGTTTGCAATTGCTTAAATATATTGAAGCGTATACGAAGATAATACCCTTTAATTCTGG
CGATAAATATTGGAATGACTTTTTCTTTATGTCAGGAAATACGCCAGAGAAACTTGCAAAATTATATCAG
AAAGAAATAGAACCCAATGGGGAGTTATTACCTCAGCAGGCTTTTTTGTTGGCGGTTTTGCGTTTATTGG
AAACACCAATATCCTTATTAAATGTATTACCTGCTGCTCATCGTGAGCTCTATTATCGGGAGCTTTTAGG
CTTGTCTTCCCATGCGGCACAGCCTGATCAGGTTGCTTTATCTATGGAACTGAATTCGACAGTGATGGAA
CAGCTGCTCCCTGAAGGAACCCTGTTTGAGGCTGGTCAGGATGAACAAGGCAATGCATTGCAATATGCCC
TGGATGCCAGTTTGCTGGCTAATCGTGGATATATCAGTGATTTGCGCTGGTTACGGAATGACGGGGAAAA
GCAATGGGTTACTTCTGCTCCATGGGATTTACAGGCACAGGTGTCACTGCCGTCTGATGGGATACGATTA
TTTGGTAAGACAAATAGTGATCAGCAGGTATTTGGTGGGGTGTTGATAACGTCATCACTTCTGGCGATGG
AAGCGGGGATAAGGAAGATCATTGTTACTTTTGAGCAGGAGATGAACACCCAAGAACTGGTGGCACAGGT
CAGCAGTGGAAATCAATGGCTAACATTGACGTCTGAGGTAAATAAGAAAGAGGTCACACTGACACTGTCA
GACAAAGAACCGGCAATCAGTGCGCCAGAGGATCTGGATAATCTCTTTTTCACGCAACCGGTACTCAGGC
TACAGGGAAAGGATAGTCAGGCACTGCCGGAGGTGACGGGTATCAGCGTTTCGGAAAAGGATGATACTAA
GGATACCTCTTTTGAGATGTATCACTTAACACCATTTGGTTATAGCAGTGATATAGAGCCATTGGAGGAA
AATCCAGCGTTATATTTAGGCTTTACTGATGTAAAGCCAGGGCAAACACTGGCGCTGTATTGGAAATTAA
AATCCCCGCAGCAACCAACCGTTTCCTGGTATTACCTGGATCAACATAATCAATGGGCTGAATTGGATTC
ATGGGTCAGTGATGGAACCCAGAATCTGTATCAGGATGGTACTTGGCACGTTGAGTTGCCTGTGGATGCA
TCCAATCAGGCAGAGCAGATGCCAGTTGGACGCTATTGGTTGCGGGCAGTGGTGGAGGTACCCGCTCATG
AGGGGGCGTTGGGGAAGGCTCCTTGGCTATATGGTCTAATCTATAACGCCATGACGGCAACCTTGGTTAA
TGTAGATAGCATCAGTGACAGCCATTTCTTAACCCCTTTGCCTGCCAGCAGCATACAGCGGCCCGTTGAA
CCCATCATTGTGTTGGCATCGGTCAACCAGCCTTGGGCATCATGGGGTGGACGTATACCTGAATCCTACA
GTGCCTTTTTTGAACGGATAGCTCAAAACCTGTCTCATCGAAACCGGTCCTTAACCTGGGGAAATATGGT
GACATTACTCAAAGAGCGTTATGTCAGCATCTTTGATGTTAAGTATCCAGGTAATGATGAACTCACCAGA
GTGCCAGCATTGGAGCAGCAGCAACTAACAGTGATTCCAGCAAACCGGTACAACGATAGCGATGATTCTC
TGCGTCCGGTACTGAATCCTGCTCGTCTGCAAGAGATGGCTGATTGGTTGCAGCAGAAAGACTCTCCCTG
GGCCTCTATTGAGGTCAGGAATCCAGAATACTTGGATGTGAAAATCCATTACGAGGTGATTTTTAAACCT
GATGTGAACGAAGATTTTGGCTATCGCCAGCTACAGCAGCAACTGTGTGAGGTGTATATGCCTTGGAGCA
TAGATGAGCAGCGGCCCGTTGTATTGAATAACAGCATTAATTATTTCCAGTTGTTAGCCACTATTCAACA
GCAACCGCTGGTTGAGCGAGTCACTCGTCTGACACTACATCGGGCTGATTCTTCTGATGAGAGTGATGGT
ACAGCATCTGTGGAAGCCAAAGATAATGAAGTGCTTATTTTAGTCTGGGAAGAGGACGATAATCTGCAAT
ACCGAGGAAATGACTATGAGTAATCAGGATGCACTGTTTCATAGCGTTAAAGACGATATTCACTTTGATA
CCTTGCTGGAACAAGCTCATCAGGTGATTGAAAAACAGGCTGAAAAACTGTGGAGTGATACGGCAGAGCA
TGATCCGGGTATCACATTTTTGCAGGGAATCAGTTACGGTGTGTCAGATTTGGCTTACCGACATACATTA
CCCCTGAAAGATTTACTGACTCCGGCGCCGGATGAGCAGCAGCAAGAGGGAATTTTTCCTGCCGAATTTG
GCCCGCATAATACACTGACTTGTGGGCCGGTGACAGCGGATGATTATCGCAAGGCATTGTTAGATCTACA
CAGCAGCGACAGCCTGGATGGTACTCAGCAGGATGAGGGGGATTTTCTGTTCCGGAGTGTGCAACTGGTG
CGTGAACCGGAAAAACAGCGTTATACCTATTGGTATGATGCAACCAAGAGGGAATATAGCTTTGTCAACA
GTGAAGGGGCTAAAGAGTTTACCTTGCGGGGGAATTACTGGTTGTATCTGGAACCAACCCGTTGGACTCA
GGGTAATATTGCCGCTGCTACCAGACAACTGACAGAATTTTTGACTAAAAATCGCAATATTGGTGAATCT
GTCAGCAACATTATCTGGCTACAACCGGTTGATCTGCCACTGTTGCTGGATGTTGAACTGGATGATGATG
TAGGTGCACAGGATGTCCCCGGTATTTTTGCGGCGGTGTATAGCACCGCAGAGCAGTATCTGATGCCTGG
AGCACAGCGTTACCGTACGGAAGTACTGCAAAATGCTGGGATGAGCAATGATCAAATCTTCGAAGGTCCA
TTATTGGAACATGGCTGGATACCAGAGCTGCCGGCAGCCCGTGATTATACTCAAAGGCTCACTCTCAATC
TTAGCCGGTTGGTAAATAGTCTGCTTGAGATTGAGGGCATTAAACATGTGAATCGTCTTCGTCTGGATGA
TAGCTTCGATAAAACTGCTATTGAACCCGTTAAGGGGGATACCTGGTCGTGGTCGATCAAAGAGGGCTAT
TATCCACGTCTTTGGGGAGAAGACCCACTTAACCAATTGGCGCAACAAAATGGCCCGCTTAGGGTGATAG
CCAAAGGAGGGATTAGCGTCAGTGTGAGTAAAGAGCAAATCCAGGCCAGTTTACCCAGTCAATCACTGAT
TCAAAATGAGCCGGTAATATTGGCTTACGGCCAGCACCGTGACGTTGGCAGCTATTATCCCGTCAGTGAT
ACTTTGCCGCCTTGCTATGGACTACAACATTCTTTGTCTGAAAGTGAACACTTATTGCCACTTCATCAAT
TTATGTTGCCATTTGAACAATTATTGGCCTGTGGTTGTCAACAGATAGCCATGCTCCCGCGGTTACTGGC
TTTTCAGCGCGAAGGTTATGAGGTTTGGGGTGATCAGTGGCCCTTTAAGTCAGGCTCAGTGAATGATGAC
GCCCATCAAGATTATGCCCCTGCATTAAAGGATTTGTTAGGACAGATTGCGCTGGATAGTGATCATGAAT
TGGATATTATTAATTACTTGCTGGGTTACTTTGGCACACAGCGGGCACCGCGTACCTTTACGACACAACT
CGATGATTTTCGTGCGGTCCAACAGGGTTATCTGGCCCAGCAACCGACATTGACTTACCACCGCTCCAAT
ATTCGTATCGATCAGGTATCGTCGCTACAAAAACGTATTGCTGCTCGCATGGGGCTGGGCGGTGAGTTGT
TTAAACCTCAACCGGATCTGAGCCAACTGCCTTTTTATTTGATTGAACATCGAGCGTTGCTGCCAGTCAA
ACCCAATAGTCAGTTTGATAAGGAACAGAAACCAGCCTCGGTGACAGAGGAGGGGGGCAGCCAAACAGGT
CAACATTATGTGGTCATTGAACAGAAGGGCATTGATGGCAAGCTGACACAGGGGCAAGTGATCAATTTAA
TTCTGTATGAAGGAGAGCAGGGAGAAACCCAATTTACGATACGCGGTCAGATGGTATTCAAAACCGAGGG
GGATAAGTTTTGGTTGGATGTGAATAATAGTGCGCAACTGGAATATAATCTGGCGCGGGTAATGACAGCA
GCCAAGGCGAGTAAACTCTTTTGGCAAAACAGCCCGGTATGGATGGAGGATATGGGCTATCGTCTGGCCT
ATGCTAGTGACCAATCCTCATTGCCTGTGAATCAACGGCGCTTGACCCGCACAGTGCAAACTCCATTCCC
GCCGATGGTTGTTGTAGGTAGCGAAATCACCCTGTTAAAGCAGGTGGGGATAGTCAATTTAAAAAAAGCG
GAGTCAGAAAAACTTTATGCAAAAGTTGTTAGCTTTGATCGCATTGAAGGGACCTTGATTATTGAGCGTT
TGGGTAATTCCACTCTGGCTTTTCCTACCTCGGAAGAGGCGTGGCGGTATAGTTGGTATTTTTCGGGGGA
GAAATATGAAAGGACTGACCGCTTTTCATTTGTGATTAGCGTAGTAGTGAACAGTGACTTAATTAAATTG
CCCGGTGTTGATCCCTATAAATTGGAAGAATGGGTGAAAGAAACGATTCTTACCGAATTTCCAGCTCATA
TTTCTATGATTATCCATTGGATGGATCGGGAAGCCTTTTTAAATTTCGCCAATACCTATCAGCGTTGGCA
AAATAATGGTACGCCACTGGGGGATGCGGCTTATTCCATTCTAGAAAGTTTGACACTTGGTAAATTGCCA
TCTGCCTTAAAAGGTGTTGGCACAATGCGTATTGCCACATCTAGTCAAAGAGAAGAAGTGGTGGGTAGTA
ATGGTGATCAATGGAATACAGATGGAATAACCCAGAATGAATTATTCTATGTTCCTAAAGAGAGCGGGAG
CTCCGGTGTGAGCGGCTGGCGGCTGTTCAAGAAGATTAGCTAGGAAAAATAAATATCTGCCACTAATGAT
GTTGAATTAAATATGTTTTCTGGAGTTAATCATGAACGAAACTCGTTATAATGCAACTGTACAAGAACAA
CAAACATTATCTAATCCAAAAGCTGTTGGACCTGACATCGATAAATTAAAGGATAAATTTAAAGAGGGCA
GTATTCCCCTGCAAACCGATTTCAATGAGTTAATTGATATTGCCGATATTGGACGTAAAGCCTGTGGTCA
AGCGCCACAACAAAATGGCCCAGGAGAAGGATTGAAATTGGCTGATGACGGTACGCTTAATTTAAAAATA
GGCACTTTTTCCAATAAAGACTTTTCTCCATTAATATTAAAAGATGATGTTTTATCTGTAGATCTTGGTA
GTGGTCTGACTAATGAAACCAATGGAATCTGTGTCGGTCAGGGCGATGGTATTACAGTTAACACTAGCAA
TGTAGCTGTAAAACAAGGTAACGGAATTAGCGTTACTAGTAGTGGTGGTGTTGCCGTTAAAGTTAGTGCT
AATAAGGGACTTAGCGTTGATAGTAGTGGTGTTGCAGTTAAAGTTAATACTGATAAGGGAATTAGCGTTG
ATGGTAATGGTGTTGCAGTTAAAGTTAATACTAGTAAAGGAATTAGCGTTGATAATACAGGTGTTGCAGT
TATAGCTAATGCTAGTAAGGGAATTAGCGTTGATGGTAGTGGTGTTGCAGTTATAGCTAATACTAGTAAA
GGAATTAGCGTTGATGGTAGTGGTGTTGCAGTTATAGCTAATACTAGTAAAGGAATTAGCGTTGATAATA
CAGGTGTTGCAGTTATAGCTAATGCTAGTAAGGGAATTAGCGTTGATGGTAGTGGTGTTGCAGTTATAGC
TAATACTAGTAAAGGAATTAGCGTTGATGGTAGTGGTGTTGCAGTTATAGCTAATACTAGTAAAGGAATT
AGCGTTGATAGTAGTGGTGTTGCAGTTAAAGTTAAAGCTAATGGCGGAATTAAAGTAGATGCTAATGGTG
TTGCAATTGATCCTAATAATGTACTCCCCAAGGGAGTGATTGTAATGTTCTCTGGCAGTACTGCACCAAC
TGGTTGGGCGTTATGTGATGGCAATAATGGTACACCAAATTTAATCGATCGATTTATTTTAGGTGGGAAA
GGGACTGATATTAATGGAGTGAGTACTAATACAGCTTCAGGTACTAAAAATAGTAAGTTATTCGATTTCA
GTTCTGATGAAGCTACATTAACTATTGATGGTAAAACACTGGGGAGAGCATTATCGTTACAGCAAATACC
TAATCATGCACACTTTAGTGGAATAATTATGGATACAGAGAAAGTTAATTATTATGGAAGTAAAAAAATC
ACAACAAATGTGTGGGGTGTAACAACAGGAGATAATACTTCAGTACGATATATTTATAAGTCATCAGGTG
TACTTGACTCTAACAATAATGTCTCCAACAGTACCTTAGGCGGAAACAGTCTGCAGACGCACGATCATGA
TATTAAGATAACGGGCACAGGAAAACATTCTCACAAAAACAAAGTAACAGTCCCTTATTATATTCTGGCT
TTCATCATAAAGCTTTAATATATATGAAAAATTGAAAATATAAATTATCCATTAATAATAAAGAGGATAT
TAGCATGACTTCGGAGCCAAATCTGTTAAACCGGATTACAATTACTATTGAAGCTAATAATCAACAAGTA
GCTAGAAAAGTATTGCATGGCTCCTTGCTTAATCAAGCTAATATAAATAAATTATTTAATTCATACTTTA
ATGAATATGAAATTAATAGGGGTGTTTATTTAGAAACATTAATCCTGAATCTTGGTACGATAAATTTCCA
TGATTTTAATTCATTGTTTCCTACTCTCCTAAAAGCTGCATTGAATAAAGAATTCAGTCAATATCAGATA
AACAACCATAGGGAAGAAATGCTATTTAATGAGACAATATCAAATCAAGCTACTGATAAGTCTTACATAT
TTGGCGATAACAAATTAATTGATGCAGAGAATTTCATTCACTTTTTATATCAAAAGCATTCCACATTAAA
TCTAGTAGAAGCAATGGGAAATAATGGTATTGAAAAATTAACAAATCAGTTAACACAAATAGAAAATAAA
TTTGCGTTATTATTGGCAAAAAGTTGTTTGTCTGAGGAAGGCTTAAAACGACTCTTGGCTATCAAACAAC
CCGATTTATTAATCGCTATCAATCGCAGATTATCTGAAAGAATAAATAGACCACAATATCAGGAGAAGCT
TGTTTCCTGCGGACAACTGATATTTAGTGCTCTGGGATATATACAACAGTACAATATACAGGAAATTCCT
AAACCGGATGAAAAAGTTATTGCACGCATAACAACTGAACTTAATAATAATGGTTTGCTTAATACAATAC
CTATTATTACACTATTTCGTCAGAGTGGGATTAACGATTCATCACTAAATGATTGGCTAAAGAAAATCTG
GCAGGTGAGATCAATTTCACAGTTATGCAGAAAGTATCTTTCTGCTAAGGAATACCAATATCTGTCAGAA
CATTTTGTTTCAAAGAGCGTCGATAAAAATAGATATGATGAAGAGCCCGTAAATCAGAGCATATTATCAA
GGTTGAATAATAATTCCATTAAAGAAGGAAATAATCACAGTCAACTCTGTACTCTCAGTAGACTATATTC
TGAACCCGTTGTATTACCTGAACAAACCATTCTACGTCAGGTTAGTAATACAGTAGATCAGAGCATATTA
TCAAGGTTGAATAATGCCTCCATTAAAGAAGGAAATAACCAAAGTCAACTTCGCACTCTCAGTAGACTAT
ATTCTGAGCCCGTTGCATTACCTGAACAAACCATTCCACGTCAGGTTAGTAATACAGGTATATTAATTCT
ATGGCCAATGCTACCTACACTATTTAACCAGCTTGGTCTACTTGAGAAAAAGAAATTTATCCATCGTCAG
GCCCAGTTTAATGCCGTTGATTTTCTTGATTACCTGATTTGGGGAACCGAAGATGTGAAAGTGGAACGAA
AGGTTTTGAATAATGTTCTATGTGGGTTAATGGCTGATGAAATTACTGAACCAATGCCTATTGAACCAGA
AAAACAATGGATAATAATTCAATGGCTGGACGCTATTATCTCCCAACTTTCTGGCTGGAAAAAGTTAAGT
CGTAATGACGTCCGTCAATTATTTCTACAACGACCAGGAGAATTACTGATCAATGAACAGGAAATTAAAA
TCACAATACAGCAACAACCATTTGATGCTCTGTTAACTGATTGGCCGTGGCCAATGAATATGGCTTGTTT
TAGCTGGTTGAGTCAACCATTAACCATTACGTGGTTATAACCATTGACCACAATGACTTAGTCTGAGTAA
AAAATATGAATATATCGCCTGTTTTTTATGATTCATTGAATCAGGATAACGACCGTGATCTATCGTTTTT
ATTTAGCGAACTGGAACGAATAGATCTCGCTCTTCAACACCATTTTTATTGTGTAGAAAGTCAGCGAAGT
GAGCTCCTGGATGAGTTTCTGCTCACTGAGGCGGAAGTGGTGACCAGGCTGGATAAGCCACTTGGTAAAC
CTCATTGGATAAATGATGATTATCTGGCGATATCGCAAAAGGGCAATGTAAGCCTAATGGCAGCGTCCAG
ATTAATGGATCTGATCGAACGCTTTGAACTGACTGATTTTGAGCGCGATGTTTTACTATTAGGCTTATTG
CCCCATTTTGATAGCCGCTATTATCGACTGTTTTCGCTGATTCAAGGGGGACAACAGGGTCGATTACCTT
CTTTTGCGCTGGCATTGGAACTGTTTTGCCACTCGGCGCTGGAGAAACAGGTACAGCAAGCGAGTTTTCT
GCACCGGGCACCTTTGATGGGTTGCCAGCTATTATCCATCGATACTAGTCAAAAAACGCTGGCCTGGCTC
CAGACTCCCTTTATTACTGACAGCGGGGTATATCACTTTTTACTGGGGCATCACTACATTATGCCGGCTT
TAGAACATTGTGCTGAGTGGTTAACACCGACAGGGATTGGCTGTTATCCTGAAGGATTAAAACAAGTACT
GGGTAACGTATTGTTATCTGACAACGATAATATTAGACCGATTGTCTTATTACGGGGAATGGCCGGCAGT
GCCAGAGCTTATACCATTACTAATATGATGGCTTCAGAAGGGAAGCAAACACTGCTGGTAGATATATCCA
AACTTGCTGATAGCGATGAAAAAAACATTATTCTTCAGATAAAGCATATTTTGCGGGAAACCCGCATGCA
TGGAGCATGTTTATTATTACGGAATTTTTGCTTGTTAGTGGAACAGAATAAACAACTATTGGACTCCCTG
TCAGAGTTATTGAATCAACCTGAATTAAGAATTGTTTGCCTGATTGAGCCTTATTCCCCATTGGTATGGC
TGAAAAAGATACCGGTATTACTGATTGAGATGCCACTTTTAACGCCTGCGGAAAAAGCCAGATTGTTAAT
TGCCAGCTTACCGGATAATTGTTCCGAGGATATTGATACGATAACTTTAAGCCAGCGTTACACTTTTAAC
CCAGAAACCCTGCCATTGATTTTGCAAGAGGCCCAGCTTTATCAACAGCAGCGAGATCCGCTGGATATCT
TGCAGCAATGCGATATACGCCAGGCATTAAATTTGCGTGCTCAACAAAATTTCGGTCAATTGGCACAGCG
GATTATTCCTAAGCGCTCATTAAAGGATTTATTGGTATCCGATGAGATTGCTCAGCAGTTACGGGAAATA
CTCATAGCAATTAAGTATCGGGAACAGGTTCTGGCGGGAGGGTTTAAAGATAAAATTGCCTATGGCACTG
GTATCAGCGCCCTGTTTTATGGTGATTCAGGCACTGGAAAAACCATGGCAGCAGAAGTGATTGCTGACCA
CATTGGCGTTGACTTAATAAAAGTGGATTTATCTACAGTAGTGAATAAATACATCGGTGAAACAGAAAAA
AACTTATCCCGTATTTTCGATTTGGCGGAACAGGATGCAGGGGTATTATTCTTTGATGAAGCTGACGCAC
TGTTTGGTAAACGCAGTGAAACTAAAGATTCCCAGGACAGACATGCCAATATTGAAGTTTCTTACTTATT
ACAGCGCCTGGAGAATTACCCGGGTCTGGTCATTTTATCCACCAATAATCGTGGTCATTTAGACAGTGCT
TTTAATCGTCGTTTTACTTTCATTACCCGTTTTACTTACCCGGATGAAAAAATCCGTAAAAAAATGTGGC
AGGAAATTTGGCCTAGAAATATAAAAATATCGGAAGATATCGATTTTAACGAATTAGCTCAACGAACAAG
CGTGACTGGCGCGAATATCCGCAATATTGCTTTATTGTCTTCATTCTTTGCTTCAGAGCAGGGGAATGAT
GAAGTCAGTAATGAAAATATTGAAATTGCATTGAAGCGTGAATTAGCTAAAGTCGGACGATTAACATTTT
AAAAGTTATCACAATGAAAGTATTGAAATATTAAATAAATTTATTACCAAAAAGTTATCACGATATAATT
TAAGAGAGGTTTTTTATGTTAAACACGCAAACTATTATTGATGTCAATAAGGCAATGGATGCCATGCTGC
GCGCATATCTGAATCAAGATATTGCCATTCGTTTTGATCTACCTGAATTGGATACTATGCAATCTGATGC
GATGGTAAGTATCTTTCTTTATGACATTCATGAAGATTTACAGCTTCGCTCGGCAGAATCAAGAGGGTTT
GATGTTTATGCCGGGAGGTTATTGCCTGGTTGGGTAAATATTAAATGTAACTATCTGATTACCTATTGGG
AAGCTTCTAAGCCAGCGACTGATGCCAGCAGTCCGGATAGCCAACCTGATAACCAGGCAATACAAGTGAT
GTCACAAGTATTAAATGCCTTGATTAATAATCGTCAATTGGCAGGTATTCCTGGTGCTTATACTCAGGTT
GTACCGCCTAAAGAGAGTTTAAATAGCCTGGGGAATTTCTGGCAATCACTGGGTAATCGCCCACGGCTTT
CTCTCAATTATTCAGTGACAGTACCTGTTAGCCTAAACGATGGTCAGGATAGCGCGACTCCGGTTACCGC
GGTTTCTTCTACAGTGGAACAAACGGCATCGCTCAGTCAAGAAGTGGTTAGTCATGCTTTACGCGAATTA
CTCATTACGGAATTAGGAGGAGGAGAGGATAACCGGTTGGTACTGAGTAAAGTTGAATTATCCGCAGTGA
AAGAGACGATGACTCAAGACAGTCCGGCTCAGATGATTATATTGTTGTCTGTTTCAGGCATTACACGACA
GGAATATTTGAAGGAAATTGATAATATCTTTGATCGTTGGGTAAATAATGCTGAAGTTATTACCACTATT
GATGATTGTGGGATTAGAATTGAAAGTATAACGAAAGATAATCTTGTAGGAATTTAAATTTTTTTAATTA
AATAAAGGAATTAATATTGATTTGATAGAGCATGTAATCAATAACTTCTATGAAAATGTTGAAAAACAAT
ACACGGAAACACTTAACTTACAATTAAATTGTTAAAGGAGATGATGATAAGAATGGTCAGTCACCAGATA
AAATGATCTCTGGTCAATTTTAGGAAAGCTGAAAAAACCTGACCAAATGCGTCGTAAATTCTATGCTTAG
AAAGACTCGGTGCCAGTGTAATACCTAAGATATGGTTTTTATTTCCATATCTGTTCGAAAACTTAGAAAT
AACAAGTTCAACAATAACCAGGGACTTTAAATATCGGATCCTTGTCGGGAAGATGCGTGATCTGATCCTT
CAACTCAGCAAAAGTTCGATTTATTCAACAAAGCCGCCGTCCCGTCAAGTCAGCGTAATGCTCTGCCAGT
GTTACAACCAATTAACCAATTCTGATTAGAAAAACTCATCGAGCATCAAATGAAACTGCAATTTATTCAT
ATCAGGATTATCAATACCATATTTTTGAAAAAGCCGTTTCTGTAATGAAGGAGAAAACTCACCGAGGCAG
TTCCATAGGATGGCAAGATCCTGGTATCGGTCTGCGATTCCGACTCGTCCAACATCAATACAACCTATTA
ATTTCCCCTCGTCAAAAATAAGGTTATCAAGTGAGAAATCACCATGAGTGACGACTGAATCCGGTGAGAA
TGGCAAAAGCTTATGCATTTCTTTCCAGACTTGTTCAACAGGCCAGCCATTACGCTCGTCATCAAAATCA
CTCGCATCAACCAAACCGTTATTCATTCGTGATTGCGCCTGAGCGAGACGAAATACGCGATCGCTGTTAA
AAGGACAATTACAAACAGGAATCGAATGCAACCGGCGCAGGAACACTGCCAGCGCATCAACAATATTTTC
ACCTGAATCAGGATATTCTTCTAATACCTGGAATGCTGTTTTCCCGGGGATCGCAGTGGTGAGTAACCAT
GCATCATCAGGAGTACGGATAAAATGCTTGATGGTCGGAAGAGGCATAAATTCCGTCAGCCAGTTTAGTC
TGACCATCTCATCTGTAACATCATTGGCAACGCTACCTTTGCCATGTTTCAGAAACAACTCTGGCGCATC
GGGCTTCCCATACAATCGATAGATTGTCGCACCTGATTGCCCGACATTATCGCGAGCCCATTTATACCCA
TATAAATCAGCATCCATGTTGGAATTTAATCGCGGCCTCGAGCAAGACGTTTCCCGTTGAATATGGCTCA
TAACACCCCTTGTATTACTGTTTATGTAAGCAGACAGTTTTATTGTTCATGATGATATATTTTTATCTTG
TGCAATGTAACATCAGAGATTTTGAGACACAACGTGGCTTTCGACTTCCGGCAAGCTATACGCGCCCTAG
AATTGTCAATTTTAATCCTCTGTTTATCGGCAGTTCGTAGAGCGCGCCGTGCGTCCCGAGCGATACTGAG
CGAAGCAAGTGCGTCGAGCAGTGCCCGCTTGTTCCTGAAATGCCAGTAAAGCGCTGGCTGCTGAACCCCC
AGCCGGAACTGACCCCACAAGGCCCTAGCGTTTGCAATGCACCAGGTCATCATTGACCCAGGCGTGTTCC
ACCAGGCCGCTGCCTCGCAACTCTTCGCAGGCTTCGCCGACCTGCTCGCGCCACTTCTTCACGCGGGTGG
AATCCGATCCGCACATGAGGCGGAAGGTTTCCAGCTTGAGCGGGTACGGCTCCCGGTGCGAGCTGAAATA
GTCGAACATCCGTCGGGCCGTCGGCGACAGCTTGCGGTACTTCTCCCATATGAATTTCGTGTAGTGGTCG
CCAGCAAACAGCACGACGATTTCCTCGTCGATCAGGACCTGGCAACGGGACGTTTTCTTGCCACGGTCCA
GGACGCGGAAGCGGTGCAGCAGCGACACCGATTCCAGGTGCCCAACGCGGTCGGACGTGAAGCCCATCGC
CGTCGCCTGTAGGCGCGACAGGCATTCCTCGGCCTTCGTGTAATACCGGCCATTGATCGACCAGCCCAGG
TCCTGGCAAAGCTCGTAGAACGTGAAGGTGATCGGCTCGCCGATAGGGGTGCGCTTCGCGTACTCCAACA
CCTGCTGCCACACCAGTTCGTCATCGTCGGCCCGCAGCTCGACGCCGGTGTAGGTGATCTTCACGTCCTT
GTTGACGTGGAAAATGACCTTGTTTTGCAGCGCCTCGCGCGGGATTTTCTTGTTGCGCGTGGTGAACAGG
GCAGAGCGGGCCGTGTCGTTTGGCATCGCTCGCATCGTGTCCGGCCACGGCGCAATATCGAACAAGGAAA
GCTGCATTTCCTTGATCTGCTGCTTCGTGTGTTTCAGCAACGCGGCCTGCTTGGCCTCGCTGACCTGTTT
TGCCAGGTCCTCGCCGGCGGTTTTTCGCTTCTTGGTCGTCATAGTTCCTCGCGTGTCGATGGTCATCGAC
TTCGCCAAACCTGCCGCCTCCTGTTCGAGACGACGCGAACGCTCCACGGCGGCCGATGGCGCGGGCAGGG
CAGGGGGAGCCAGTTGCACGCTGTCGCGCTCGATCTTGGCCGTAGCTTGCTGGACCATCGAGCCGACGGA
CTGGAAGGTTTCGCGGGGCGCACGCATGACGGTGCGGCTTGCGATGGTTTCGGCATCCTCGGCGGAAAAC
CCCGCGTCGATCAGTTCTTGCCTGTATGCCTTCCGGTCAAACGTCCGATTCATTCACCCTCCTTGCGGGA
TTGCCCCGACTCACGCCGGGGCAATGTGCCCTTATTCCTGATTTGACCCGCCTGGTGCCTTGGTGTCCAG
ATAATCCACCTTATCGGCAATGAAGTCGGTCCCGTAGACCGTCTGGCCGTCCTTCTCGTACTTGGTATTC
CGAATCTTGCCCTGCACGAATACCAGCTCCGCGAAGTCGCTCTTCTTGATGGAGCGCATGGGGACGTGCT
TGGCAATCACGCGCACCCCCCGGCCGTTTTAGCGGCTAAAAAAGTCATGGCTCTGCCCTCGGGCGGACCA
CGCCCATCATGACCTTGCCAAGCTCGTCCTGCTTCTCTTCGATCTTCGCCAGCAGGGCGAGGATCGTGGC
ATCACCGAACCGCGCCGTGCGCGGGTCGTCGGTGAGCCAGAGTTTCAGCAGGCCGCCCAGGCGGCCCAGG
TCGCCATTGATGCGGGCCAGCTCGCGGACGTGCTCATAGTCCACGACGCCCGTGATTTTGTAGCCCTGGC
CGACGGCCAGCAGGTAGGCCTACAGGCTCATGCCGGCCGCCGCCGCCTTTTCCTCAATCGCTCTTCGTTC
GTCTGGAAGGCAGTACACCTTGATAGGTGGGCTGCCCTTCCTGGTTGGCTTGGTTTCATCAGCCATCCGC
TTGCCCTCATCTGTTACGCCGGCGGTAG
